Addgene plasmid #46355: pTK91_GFP-MRLC2
Depositing lab: Iain Cheeseman. Depositing organization: Whitehead Institute for Biomedical Research. Publication: Cortical dynein and asymmetric membrane elongation coordinately position the spindle in anaphase. Kiyomitsu T, Cheeseman IM. Cell. 2013 Jul 18;154(2):391-402. doi: 10.1016/j.cell.2013.06.010. PubMed 23870127.
Backbone
  Vector backbone: pBABE
  Backbone size w/o insert (bp): 6000
  Total vector size (bp): 6514
  Vector type: Mammalian Expression, Retroviral
  Selectable markers: Blasticidin
Growth in bacteria
  Bacterial resistance: Ampicillin, 100 μg/mL
  Growth temperature: 37°C
  Growth strain: DH5alpha
  Copy number: Unknown
Gene/Insert
  Gene/Insert name: MRLC2
  Species: H. sapiens (human)
  Entrez Gene: MYL12B (a.k.a. MLC-B, MRLC2)
  Promoter: pBABE
  Tag / fusion protein: GFP (N terminal on backbone)
  Cloning method: Restriction Enzyme; 5′ cloning site XhoI (not destroyed); 3′ cloning site SacII (not destroyed)
  Sequencing primers: 5′ GGCATGGACGAGCTGTACAAG; 3′ GCATTCATTTTATGTTTCAGG
Terms and licenses: Academic/Nonprofit Terms; Industry Terms: Not Available to Industry
How to cite: pTK91_GFP-MRLC2 was a gift from Iain Cheeseman (Addgene plasmid # 46355 ; http://n2t.net/addgene:46355 ; RRID:Addgene_46355)
