[The description below was written by a language model from this plasmid's Addgene catalogue record and pLannotate feature annotations shown in this document.]
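Description:
pTK91_GFP-MRLC2 is a pBABE-based gammaretroviral vector for mammalian expression of human myosin regulatory light chain MRLC2 (MYL12B) fused at its N terminus to GFP. The 6.5 kb plasmid is propagated in E. coli through a high-copy ColE1/pUC-type origin with ampicillin selection (AmpR under its own bla promoter). The retroviral unit is bounded by Moloney murine leukemia virus long terminal repeats. It carries a packaging signal and a truncated gag segment lacking its start codon, which together allow the transcript to be packaged into particles when the viral proteins are supplied in trans by a packaging cell line.

The record lists the promoter only as "pBABE", and no separate internal promoter is annotated upstream of the fusion, which is consistent with expression being driven from the 5′ LTR. The open reading frame begins with EGFP. This is followed by a short linker region annotated as a multiple cloning site fragment, a fragment matching a TEV-cleavage/affinity tag, and an S-tag. The MYL12B coding sequence follows, cloned between XhoI and SacII sites that remain intact. The catalogue entry mentions only the GFP tag, so the linker tags are known only from the sequence annotation. Downstream, an SV40 enhancer/early promoter paired with the bacterial EM7 promoter drives the blasticidin S deaminase gene, allowing blasticidin selection of transduced cells.

MRLC2 is the regulatory subunit of nonmuscle myosin II and is implicated in cytokinesis. The construct is therefore suited to generating stable cell lines for live imaging of myosin II localisation. The associated study examined spindle positioning and membrane elongation during anaphase.
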