Features (pLannotate 1.2.2; 19 found; start..end, strand, type, name):
      8..477     +  LTR            LTR: long terminal repeat from Moloney murine leukemia virus
    601..875     +  misc_feature   MESV Ψ (fragment): packaging signal of murine embryonic stem cell virus
    934..1350    +  CDS            gag (truncated): truncated Moloney murine leukemia virus (MMLV) gag gene lacking the start codon
   1391..2107    +  CDS            EGFP: EGFP is a basic (constitutively fluorescent) green fluorescent protein published in 1996, derived from Aequorea victoria. It is reported to be a rapidly-maturing weak dimer with moderate acid sensitivity.
   2134..2152    +  misc_feature   MCS (fragment): pBluescript multiple cloning site
   2153..2172    +  CDS            capTEV™ (fragment): composite tag for in vivo biotinylation, TEV protease cleavage, and 6xHis tagging
   2186..2230    +  CDS            S-Tag: affinity and epitope tag derived from pancreatic ribonuclease A
   2255..2770    +  CDS            MYL12B: ML12B_HUMAN - Also known as MRLC2, MYLC2B. Experimental evidence at protein level: Swiss-Prot protein existence level 1. Myosin regulatory subunit that plays an important role in regulation of both smooth muscle and nonmuscle cell contractile activity via its phosphorylation. Phosphorylation triggers actin polymerization in vascular smooth muscle. Implicated in cytokinesis, receptor capping, and cell locomotion. From Homo sapiens (Human).
   2773..2795    +  misc_feature   MCS (fragment): multiple cloning site
   2807..2891    +  CDS            large T antigen (fragment): large T antigen from SV40 (simian virus 40)
   2934..3263    +  promoter       SV40 promoter: SV40 enhancer and early promoter
   3278..3325    +  promoter       EM7 promoter: synthetic bacterial promoter&nbsp
   3344..3742    +  CDS            BSD: blasticidin S deaminase; Aspergillus terreus BSD; confers resistance to blasticidin
   3795..4388    +  LTR            LTR: long terminal repeat from Moloney murine leukemia virus
   4397..4443    +  LTR            5' LTR (truncated) (fragment): truncated long terminal repeat from Moloney murine sarcoma virus
   4526..4574    -  CDS            lacI (fragment): lac repressor; lacI; The lac repressor binds to the lac operator to inhibit transcription in E. coli. This inhibition can be relieved by adding lactose or isopropyl-β-D-thiogalactopyranoside (IPTG).
   4760..5348    -  rep_origin     ori: high-copy-number ColE1/pMB1/pBR322/pUC origin of replication
   5526..6386    -  CDS            AmpR: β-lactamase; bla; confers resistance to ampicillin, carbenicillin, and related antibiotics
   6387..6491    -  promoter       AmpR promoter: bla
>Addgene plasmid #46355 | pTK91_GFP-MRLC2 | depositor full sequence | sequence record 65987 | pTK91_GFP-MRLC2 sequence 6514 bps
CTGCAGCCTGAATATGGGCCAAACAGGATATCTGTGGTAAGCAGTTCCTGCCCCGGCTCAGGGCCAAGAA
CAGATGGAACAGCTGAATATGGGCCAAACAGGATATCTGTGGTAAGCAGTTCCTGCCCCGGCTCAGGGCC
AAGAACAGATGGTCCCCAGATGCGGTCCAGCCCTCAGCAGTTTCTAGAGAACCATCAGATGTTTCCAGGG
TGCCCCAAGGACCTGAAATGACCCTGTGCCTTATTTGAACTAACCAATCAGTTCGCTTCTCGCTTCTGTT
CGCGCGCTTCTGCTCCCCGAGCTCAATAAAAGAGCCCACAACCCCTCACTCGGGGCGCCAGTCCTCCGAT
TGACTGAGTCGCCCGGGTACCCGTGTATCCAATAAACCCTCTTGCAGTTGCATCCGACTTGTGGTCTCGC
TGTTCCTTGGGAGGGTCTCCTCTGAGTGATTGACTACCCGTCAGCGGGGGTCTTTCATTTGGGGGCTCGT
CCGGGATCGGGAGACCCCTGCCCAGGGACCACCGACCCACCACCGGGAGGTAAGCTGGCCAGCAACTTAT
CTGTGTCTGTCCGATTGTCTAGTGTCTATGACTGATTTTATGCGCCTGCGTCGGTACTAGTTAGCTAACT
AGCTCTGTATCTGGCGGACCCGTGGTGGAACTGACGAGTTCTGAACACCCGGCCGCAACCCTGGGAGACG
TCCCAGGGACTTTGGGGGCCGTTTTTGTGGCCCGACCTGAGGAAGGGAGTCGATGTGGAATCCGACCCCG
TCAGGATATGTGGTTCTGGTAGGAGACGAGAACCTAAAACAGTTCCCGCCTCCGTCTGAATTTTTGCTTT
CGGTTTGGAACCGAAGCCGCGCGTCTTGTCTGCTGCAGCATCGTTCTGTGTTGTCTCTGTCTGACTGTGT
TTCTGTATTTGTCTGAAAATTAGGGCCAGACTGTTACCACTCCCTTAAGTTTGACCTTAGATCACTGGAA
AGATGTCGAGCGGCTCGCTCACAACCAGTCGGTAGATGTCAAGAAGAGACGTTGGGTTACCTTCTGCTCT
GCAGAATGGCCAACCTTTAACGTCGGATGGCCGCGAGACGGCACCTTTAACCGAGACCTCATCACCCAGG
TTAAGATCAAGGTCTTTTCACCTGGCCCGCATGGACACCCAGACCAGGTCCCCTACATCGTGACCTGGGA
AGCCTTGGCTTTTGACCCCCCTCCCTGGGTCAAGCCCTTTGTACACCCTAAGCCTCCGCCTCCTCTTCTT
CCATCCGCGCCGTCTCTCCCCCTTGAACCTCCTCTTTCGACCCCGCCTCAATCCTCCCTTTATCCAGCCC
TCACTCCTTCTCTAGGCGCCGGCCGGATCCCAGTGTGGTGGTACGCTACCGGTCGCCACCATGGTGAGCA
AGGGCGAGGAGCTGTTCACCGGGGTGGTGCCCATCCTGGTCGAGCTGGACGGCGACGTAAACGGCCACAA
GTTCAGCGTGTCCGGCGAGGGCGAGGGCGATGCCACCTACGGCAAGCTGACCCTGAAGTTCATCTGCACC
ACCGGCAAGCTGCCCGTGCCCTGGCCCACCCTCGTGACCACCCTGACCTACGGCGTGCAGTGCTTCAGCC
GCTACCCCGACCACATGAAGCAGCACGACTTCTTCAAGTCCGCCATGCCCGAAGGCTACGTCCAGGAGCG
CACCATCTTCTTCAAGGACGACGGCAACTACAAGACCCGCGCCGAGGTGAAGTTCGAGGGCGACACCCTG
GTGAACCGCATCGAGCTGAAGGGCATCGACTTCAAGGAGGACGGCAACATCCTGGGGCACAAGCTGGAGT
ACAACTACAACAGCCACAACGTCTATATCATGGCCGACAAGCAGAAGAACGGCATCAAGGTGAACTTCAA
GATCCGCCACAACATCGAGGACGGCAGCGTGCAGCTCGCCGACCACTACCAGCAGAACACCCCCATCGGC
GACGGCCCCGTGCTGCTGCCCGACAACCACTACCTGAGCACCCAGTCCGCCCTGAGCAAAGACCCCAACG
AGAAGCGCGATCACATGGTCCTGCTGGAGTTCGTGACCGCCGCCGGGATCACTCTCGGCATGGACGAGCT
GTACAAGTCCGGAGGGGATCGGTGGAGCTCCACCGGTGGCGGCCGCTCTAGAGAGAATCTTTATTTTCAG
GGCGCCGCCAAATTCAAAGAAACCGCTGCTGCTAAATTCGAACGCCAGCACATGGACAGCGGAGGTGGAG
GTACTAGTCTCGAGATGTCGAGCAAAAAGGCAAAGACCAAGACCACCAAGAAGCGCCCTCAGCGTGCAAC
ATCCAATGTGTTTGCCATGTTTGACCAGTCACAGATTCAGGAGTTCAAAGAGGCCTTCAACATGATTGAT
CAGAACAGAGATGGCTTCATCGACAAGGAAGATTTGCATGATATGCTTGCTTCTCTAGGGAAGAATCCCA
CTGATGCATACCTTGATGCCATGATGAATGAGGCCCCAGGGCCCATCAATTTCACCATGTTCCTGACCAT
GTTTGGTGAGAAGTTAAATGGCACAGATCCTGAAGATGTCATCAGAAACGCCTTTGCTTGCTTTGATGAA
GAAGCAACAGGCACCATTCAGGAAGATTACCTAAGAGAGCTGCTGACAACCATGGGGGATCGGTTTACAG
ATGAGGAAGTGGATGAGCTGTACAGAGAAGCACCTATTGACAAAAAGGGGAATTTCAATTACATCGAGTT
CACACGCATCCTGAAACATGGAGCCAAAGACAAAGATGACTGACCGCGGGCCCGGGATCCACCGGATCTA
GATAACTGATCATAATCAGCCATACCACATTTGTAGAGGTTTTACTTGCTTTAAAAAACCTCCCACACCT
CCCCCTGAACCTGAAACATAAAATGAATGCAATTCGCCAGCACAGTGGTCGACCCTGTGGAATGTGTGTC
AGTTAGGGTGTGGAAAGTCCCCAGGCTCCCCAGCAGGCAGAAGTATGCAAAGCATGCATCTCAATTAGTC
AGCAACCAGGTGTGGAAAGTCCCCAGGCTCCCCAGCAGGCAGAAGTATGCAAAGCATGCATCTCAATTAG
TCAGCAACCATAGTCCCGCCCCTAACTCCGCCCATCCCGCCCCTAACTCCGCCCAGTTCCGCCCATTCTC
CGCCCCATGGCTGACTAATTTTTTTTATTTATGCAGAGGCCGAGGCCGCCTCGGCCTCTGAGCTATTCCA
GAAGTAGTGAGGAGGCTTTTTTGGAGGCCTAGGCTTTTGCAAAAAGCTTGAGCACGTGTTGACAATTAAT
CATCGGCATAGTATATCGGCATAGTATAATACGACAAGGTGAGGAACTAAACCATGGCCAAGCCTTTGTC
TCAAGAAGAATCCACCCTCATTGAAAGAGCAACGGCTACAATCAACAGCATCCCCATCTCTGAAGACTAC
AGCGTCGCCAGCGCAGCTCTCTCTAGCGACGGCCGCATCTTCACTGGTGTCAATGTATATCATTTTACTG
GGGGACCTTGTGCAGAACTCGTGGTGCTGGGCACTGCTGCTGCTGCGGCAGCTGGCAACCTGACTTGTAT
CGTCGCGATCGGAAATGAGAACAGGGGCATCTTGAGCCCCTGCGGACGGTGCCGACAGGTGCTTCTCGAT
CTGCATCCTGGGATCAAAGCCATAGTGAAGGACAGTGATGGACAGCCGACGGCAGTTGGGATTCGTGAAT
TGCTGCCCTCTGGTTATGTGTGGGAGGGCTAAGCACTTCATCGATAAAATAAAAGATTTTATTTAGTCTC
CAGAAAAAGGGGGGAATGAAAGACCCCACCTGTAGGTTTGGCAAGCTAGCTTAAGTAACGCCATTTTGCA
AGGCATGGAAAAATACATAACTGAGAATAGAGAAGTTCAGATCAAGGTCAGGAACAGATGGAACAGCTGA
ATATGGGCCAAACAGGATATCTGTGGTAAGCAGTTCCTGCCCCGGCTCAGGGCCAAGAACAGATGGAACA
GCTGAATATGGGCCAAACAGGATATCTGTGGTAAGCAGTTCCTGCCCCGGCTCAGGGCCAAGAACAGATG
GTCCCCAGATGCGGTCCAGCCCTCAGCAGTTTCTAGAGAACCATCAGATGTTTCCAGGGTGCCCCAAGGA
CCTGAAATGACCCTGTGCCTTATTTGAACTAACCAATCAGTTCGCTTCTCGCTTCTGTTCGCGCGCTTCT
GCTCCCCGAGCTCAATAAAAGAGCCCACAACCCCTCACTCGGGGCGCCAGTCCTCCGATTGACTGAGTCG
CCCGGGTACCCGTGTATCCAATAAACCCTCTTGCAGTTGCATCCGACTTGTGGTCTCGCTGTTCCTTGGG
AGGGTCTCCTCTGAGTGATTGACTACCCGTCAGCGGGGGTCTTTCATTTCCGACTTGTGGTCTCGCTGCC
TTGGGAGGGTCTCCTCTGAGTGATTGACTACCCGTCAGCGGGGGTCTTCACATGCAGCATGTATCAAAAT
TAATTTGGTTTTTTTTCTTAAGTATTTACATTAAATGGCCATAGTTGCATTAATGAATCGGCCAACGCGC
GGGGAGAGGCGGTTTGCGTATTGGCGCTCTTCCGCTTCCTCGCTCACTGACTCGCTGCGCTCGGTCGTTC
GGCTGCGGCGAGCGGTATCAGCTCACTCAAAGGCGGTAATACGGTTATCCACAGAATCAGGGGATAACGC
AGGAAAGAACATGTGAGCAAAAGGCCAGCAAAAGGCCAGGAACCGTAAAAAGGCCGCGTTGCTGGCGTTT
TTCCATAGGCTCCGCCCCCCTGACGAGCATCACAAAAATCGACGCTCAAGTCAGAGGTGGCGAAACCCGA
CAGGACTATAAAGATACCAGGCGTTTCCCCCTGGAAGCTCCCTCGTGCGCTCTCCTGTTCCGACCCTGCC
GCTTACCGGATACCTGTCCGCCTTTCTCCCTTCGGGAAGCGTGGCGCTTTCTCATAGCTCACGCTGTAGG
TATCTCAGTTCGGTGTAGGTCGTTCGCTCCAAGCTGGGCTGTGTGCACGAACCCCCCGTTCAGCCCGACC
GCTGCGCCTTATCCGGTAACTATCGTCTTGAGTCCAACCCGGTAAGACACGACTTATCGCCACTGGCAGC
AGCCACTGGTAACAGGATTAGCAGAGCGAGGTATGTAGGCGGTGCTACAGAGTTCTTGAAGTGGTGGCCT
AACTACGGCTACACTAGAAGGACAGTATTTGGTATCTGCGCTCTGCTGAAGCCAGTTACCTTCGGAAAAA
GAGTTGGTAGCTCTTGATCCGGCAAACAAACCACCGCTGGTAGCGGTGGTTTTTTTGTTTGCAAGCAGCA
GATTACGCGCAGAAAAAAAGGATCTCAAGAAGATCCTTTGATCTTTTCTACGGGGTCTGACGCTCAGTGG
AACGAAAACTCACGTTAAGGGATTTTGGTCATGAGATTATCAAAAAGGATCTTCACCTAGATCCTTTTAA
ATTAAAAATGAAGTTTGCGGCCGCAAATCAATCTAAAGTATATATGAGTAAACTTGGTCTGACAGTTACC
AATGCTTAATCAGTGAGGCACCTATCTCAGCGATCTGTCTATTTCGTTCATCCATAGTTGCCTGACTCCC
CGTCGTGTAGATAACTACGATACGGGAGGGCTTACCATCTGGCCCCAGTGCTGCAATGATACCGCGAGAC
CCACGCTCACCGGCTCCAGATTTATCAGCAATAAACCAGCCAGCCGGAAGGGCCGAGCGCAGAAGTGGTC
CTGCAACTTTATCCGCCTCCATCCAGTCTATTAATTGTTGCCGGGAAGCTAGAGTAAGTAGTTCGCCAGT
TAATAGTTTGCGCAACGTTGTTGCCATTGCTACAGGCATCGTGGTGTCACGCTCGTCGTTTGGTATGGCT
TCATTCAGCTCCGGTTCCCAACGATCAAGGCGAGTTACATGATCCCCCATGTTGTGCAAAAAAGCGGTTA
GCTCCTTCGGTCCTCCGATCGTTGTCAGAAGTAAGTTGGCCGCAGTGTTATCACTCATGGTTATGGCAGC
ACTGCATAATTCTCTTACTGTCATGCCATCCGTAAGATGCTTTTCTGTGACTGGTGAGTACTCAACCAAG
TCATTCTGAGAATAGTGTATGCGGCGACCGAGTTGCTCTTGCCCGGCGTCAACACGGGATAATACCGCGC
CACATAGCAGAACTTTAAAAGTGCTCATCATTGGAAAACGTTCTTCGGGGCGAAAACTCTCAAGGATCTT
ACCGCTGTTGAGATCCAGTTCGATGTAACCCACTCGTGCACCCAACTGATCTTCAGCATCTTTTACTTTC
ACCAGCGTTTCTGGGTGAGCAAAAACAGGAAGGCAAAATGCCGCAAAAAAGGGAATAAGGGCGACACGGA
AATGTTGAATACTCATACTCTTCCTTTTTCAATATTATTGAAGCATTTATCAGGGTTATTGTCTCATGAG
CGGATACATATTTGAATGTATTTAGAAAAATAAACAAATAGGGGTTCCGCGCACATTTCCCCGAAAAGTG
CCAC
