>Addgene plasmid #46355 | pTK91_GFP-MRLC2 | addgene partial sequence | sequence record 67877 | EGFP-C 5'-CATGGTCCTGCTGGAGTTCGTG-3'
GAGCTGTACAAGTCCGGAGGGGATCGGTGGAGCTCCACCGGTGGCGGCCGCTCTAGAGAGAATCTTTATT
TTCAGGGCGCCGCCAAATTCAAAGAAACCGCTGCTGCTAAATTCGAACGCCAGCACATGGACAGCGGAGG
TGGAGGTACTAGTCTCGAGATGTCGAGCAAAAAGGCAAAGACCAAGACCACCAAGAAGCGCCCTCAGCGT
GCAACATCCAATGTGTTTGCCATGTTTGACCAGTCACAGATTCAGGAGTTCAAAGAGGCCTTCAACATGA
TTGATCAGAACAGAGATGGCTTCATCGACAAGGAAGATTTGCATGATATGCTTGCTTCTCTAGGGAAGAA
TCCCACTGATGCATACCTTGATGCCATGATGAATGAGGCCCCAGGGCCCATCAATTTCACCATGTTCCTG
ACCATGTTTGGTGAGAAGTTAAATGGCACAGATCCTGAAGATGTCATCAGAAACGCCTTTGCTTGCTTTG
ATGAAGAAGCAACAGGCACCATTCAGGAAGATTACCTAAGAGAGCTGCTGACAACCATGGGGGATCGGTT
TACAGATGAGGAAGTGGATGAGCTGTACAGAGAAGCACCTATTGACAAAAAGGGGAATTTCAATTACATC
GAGTTCACACGCATCCTGAAACATGGAGCCAAAGACAAAGATGACTGACCGCGGGCCCGGGATCCACCGG
ATCTAGATAACTGATCATAATCAGCCATACCACATTTGTAGAGGTTTTACTTGCTTTAAAAAACCTCCCA
CACCTCCCCCTGAACCTGAAACATAAAATGAATGCAATTCGCCAGCACAGTGGTCGACCCTGTGGAATGT
GTGTCAGTTAGGGTGTGGAAAGTCCCCAGGCTCCCCAGCAGGCAG
